>Addgene plasmid #143018 | TFORF0334 | addgene full sequence | sequence record 399041 | Addgene NGS Result
TTAATGTAGTCTTATGCAATACTCTTGTAGTCTTGCAACATGGTAACGATGAGTTAGCAACATGCCTTAC
AAGGAGAGAAAAAGCACCGTGCATGCCGATTGGTGGAAGTAAGGTGGTACGATCGTGCCTTATTAGGAAG
GCAACAGACGGGTCTGACATGGATTGGACGAACCACTGAATTGCCGCATTGCAGAGATATTGTATTTAAG
TGCCTAGCTCGATACATAAACGGGTCTCTCTGGTTAGACCAGATCTGAGCCTGGGAGCTCTCTGGCTAAC
TAGGGAACCCACTGCTTAAGCCTCAATAAAGCTTGCCTTGAGTGCTTCAAGTAGTGTGTGCCCGTCTGTT
GTGTGACTCTGGTAACTAGAGATCCCTCAGACCCTTTTAGTCAGTGTGGAAAATCTCTAGCAGTGGCGCC
CGAACAGGGACTTGAAAGCGAAAGGGAAACCAGAGGAGCTCTCTCGACGCAGGACTCGGCTTGCTGAAGC
GCGCACGGCAAGAGGCGAGGGGCGGCGACTGGTGAGTACGCCAAAAATTTTGACTAGCGGAGGCTAGAAG
GAGAGAGATGGGTGCGAGAGCGTCAGTATTAAGCGGGGGAGAATTAGATCGCGATGGGAAAAAATTCGGT
TAAGGCCAGGGGGAAAGAAAAAATATAAATTAAAACATATAGTATGGGCAAGCAGGGAGCTAGAACGATT
CGCAGTTAATCCTGGCCTGTTAGAAACATCAGAAGGCTGTAGACAAATACTGGGACAGCTACAACCATCC
CTTCAGACAGGATCAGAAGAACTTAGATCATTATATAATACAGTAGCAACCCTCTATTGTGTGCATCAAA
GGATAGAGATAAAAGACACCAAGGAAGCTTTAGACAAGATAGAGGAAGAGCAAAACAAAAGTAAGACCAC
CGCACAGCAAGCGGCCGCTGATCTTCAGACCTGGAGGAGGAGATATGAGGGACAATTGGAGAAGTGAATT
ATATAAATATAAAGTAGTAAAAATTGAACCATTAGGAGTAGCACCCACCAAGGCAAAGAGAAGAGTGGTG
CAGAGAGAAAAAAGAGCAGTGGGAATAGGAGCTTTGTTCCTTGGGTTCTTGGGAGCAGCAGGAAGCACTA
TGGGCGCAGCGTCAATGACGCTGACGGTACAGGCCAGACAATTATTGTCTGGTATAGTGCAGCAGCAGAA
CAATTTGCTGAGGGCTATTGAGGCGCAACAGCATCTGTTGCAACTCACAGTCTGGGGCATCAAGCAGCTC
CAGGCAAGAATCCTGGCTGTGGAAAGATACCTAAAGGATCAACAGCTCCTGGGGATTTGGGGTTGCTCTG
GAAAACTCATTTGCACCACTGCTGTGCCTTGGAATGCTAGTTGGAGTAATAAATCTCTGGAACAGATTTG
GAATCACACGACCTGGATGGAGTGGGACAGAGAAATTAACAATTACACAAGCTTAATACACTCCTTAATT
GAAGAATCGCAAAACCAGCAAGAAAAGAATGAACAAGAATTATTGGAATTAGATAAATGGGCAAGTTTGT
GGAATTGGTTTAACATAACAAATTGGCTGTGGTATATAAAATTATTCATAATGATAGTAGGAGGCTTGGT
AGGTTTAAGAATAGTTTTTGCTGTACTTTCTATAGTGAATAGAGTTAGGCAGGGATATTCACCATTATCG
TTTCAGACCCACCTCCCAACCCCGAGGGGACCCATGCATTGCATCTCAATTAGTCAGCAACCAGGTGTGG
AAAGTCCCCAGGCTCCCCAGCAGGCAGAAGTATGCAAAGCATGCGTCTCAATTAGTCAGCAACCATAGTC
CCGCCCCTAACTCCGCCCATCCCGCCCCTAACTCCGCCCAGTTCCGCCCATTCTCCGCCCCATGGCTGAC
TAATTTTTTTTATTTATGCAGAGGCCGAGGCCGCCTCGGCCTCTGAGCTATTCCAGAAGTAGTGAGGAGG
CTTTTTTGGAGGCCTAGGCTTTTGCAAAAAGCTTTCTAGAGGTACCACCGGAGCTTACCATGACCGAGTA
CAAGCCCACGGTGCGCCTCGCCACCCGCGACGACGTCCCCAGGGCCGTACGCACCCTCGCCGCCGCGTTC
GCCGACTACCCCGCCACGCGCCACACCGTCGATCCGGACCGCCACATCGAGCGGGTCACCGAGCTGCAAG
AACTCTTCCTCACGCGCGTCGGGCTCGACATCGGCAAGGTGTGGGTCGCGGACGACGGCGCCGCCGTGGC
GGTCTGGACCACGCCGGAGAGCGTCGAAGCGGGGGCGGTGTTCGCCGAGATCGGCCCGCGCATGGCCGAG
TTGAGCGGTTCCCGGCTGGCCGCGCAGCAACAGATGGAAGGCCTCCTGGCGCCGCACCGGCCCAAGGAGC
CCGCGTGGTTCCTGGCCACCGTCGGCGTCTCGCCCGACCACCAGGGCAAGGGTCTGGGCAGCGCCGTCGT
GCTCCCCGGAGTGGAGGCGGCCGAGCGCGCCGGGGTGCCCGCCTTCCTGGAGACCTCCGCGCCCCGCAAC
CTCCCCTTCTACGAGCGGCTCGGCTTCACCGTCACCGCCGACGTCGAGGTGCCCGAAGGACCGCGCACCT
GGTGCATGACCCGCAAGCCCGGTGCCAGTTAACGAATTCTAGATCTTGAGACAAATGGCAGTATTCATCC
ACAATTTTAAAAGAAAAGGGGGGATTGGGGGGTACAGTGCAGGGGAAAGAATAGTAGACATAATAGCAAC
AGACATACAAACTAAAGAATTACAAAAACAAATTACAAAAATTCAAAATTTTCGGGTTTATTACAGGGAC
AGCAGAGATCCACTTTGGCGCCGGCTCGAGGCCTGCAGGTGCAAAGATGGATAAAGTTTTAAACAGAGAG
GAATCTTTGCAGCTAATGGACCTTCTAGGTCTTGAAAGGAGTGGGAATTGGCTCCGGTGCCCGTCAGTGG
GCAGAGCGCACATCGCCCACAGTCCCCGAGAAGTTGGGGGGAGGGGTCGGCAATTGAACCGGTGCCTAGA
GAAGGTGGCGCGGGGTAAACTGGGAAAGTGATGTCGTGTACTGGCTCCGCCTTTTTCCCGAGGGTGGGGG
AGAACCGTATATAAGTGCAGTAGTCGCCGTGAACGTTCTTTTTCGCAACGGGTTTGCCGCCAGAACACAG
GTAAGTGCCGTGTGTGGTTCCCGCGGGCCTGGCCTCTTTACGGGTTATGGCCCTTGCGTGCCTTGAATTA
CTTCCACCTGGCTGCAGTACGTGATTCTTGATCCCGAGCTTCGGGTTGGAAGTGGGTGGGAGAGTTCGAG
GCCTTGCGCTTAAGGAGCCCCTTCGCCTCGTGCTTGAGTTGAGGCCTGGCCTGGGCGCTGGGGCCGCCGC
GTGCGAATCTGGTGGCACCTTCGCGCCTGTCTCGCTGCTTTCGATAAGTCTCTAGCCATTTAAAATTTTT
GATGACCTGCTGCGACGCTTTTTTTCTGGCAAGATAGTCTTGTAAATGCGGGCCAAGATCTGCACACTGG
TATTTCGGTTTTTGGGGCCGCGGGCGGCGACGGGGCCCGTGCGTCCCAGCGCACATGTTCGGCGAGGCGG
GGCCTGCGAGCGCGGCCACCGAGAATCGGACGGGGGTAGTCTCAAGCTGGCCGGCCTGCTCTGGTGCCTG
GCCTCGCGCCGCCGTGTATCGCCCCGCCCTGGGCGGCAAGGCTGGCCCGGTCGGCACCAGTTGCGTGAGC
GGAAAGATGGCCGCTTCCCGGCCCTGCTGCAGGGAGCTCAAAATGGAGGACGCGGCGCTCGGGAGAGCGG
GCGGGTGAGTCACCCACACAAAGGAAAAGGGCCTTTCCGTCCTCAGCCGTCGCTTCATGTGACTCCACGG
AGTACCGGGCGCCGTCCAGGCACCTCGATTAGTTCTCGAGCTTTTGGAGTACGTCGTCTTTAGGTTGGGG
GGAGGGGTTTTATGCGATGGAGTTTCCCCACACTGAGTGGGTGGAGACTGAAGTTAGGCCAGCTTGGCAC
TTGATGTAATTCTCCTTGGAATTTGCCCTTTTTGAGTTTGGATCTTGGTTCATTCTCAAGCCTCAGACAG
TGGTTCAAAGTTTTTTTCTTCCATTTCAGGTGTCGTGAGGCTAGCACCGCCACCATGGCCCAGGGTTTGG
TGACGTTCGCCGACGTAGCCATAGACTTTTCTCAGGAGGAGTGGGCCTGTCTGAACTCTGCTCAGAGGGA
CCTGTACTGGGACGTGATGCTGGAGAACTACAGTAACTTGGTCTCACTGGATTTGGAGTCAGCATATGAA
AATAAGAGTTTACCTACAGAAAAAAACATTCATGAAATAAGGGCTTCCAAAAGGAATTCAGATAGAAGAA
GTAAATCCCTTGGCCGTAACTGGATATGTGAAGGTACGCTTGAAAGACCACAGCGCTCCAGAGGGAGGTA
TGTCAATCAGATGATCATCAATTATGTCAAAAGACCTGCTACTAGAGAAGGCACCCCTCCTAGAACACAT
CAGAGACATCATAAGGAGAATTCCTTTGAATGTAAGGACTGTGGGAAGGCCTTTAGTCGTGGCTATCAAC
TTAGTCAACATCAGAAAATCCATACTGGTGAGAAACCTTATGAATGTAAAGAATGTAAGAAGGCCTTCCG
TTGGGGCAATCAGCTTACTCAACATCAAAAAATTCATACTGGGGAGAAGCCCTACGAATGTAAAGACTGT
GGGAAGGCTTTTCGATGGGGCTCAAGCCTCGTTATTCATAAGAGGATTCATACTGGTGAAAAACCCTATG
AATGTAAAGACTGTGGAAAGGCCTTTCGGCGTGGTGATGAGCTCACTCAGCACCAGAGATTCCACACTGG
GGAGAAAGACTACGAATGCAAAGACTGTGGGAAGACCTTTAGCCGTGTGTATAAACTTATTCAGCACAAG
AGAATTCATAGTGGGGAGAAGCCTTACGAGTGTAAAGACTGTGGGAAGGCTTTTATTTGTGGTTCAAGCC
TCATTCAGCATAAAAGAATTCACACAGGTGAGAAACCCTATGAATGTCAAGAATGTGGGAAGGCCTTTAC
TCGAGTCAATTACCTTACTCAGCATCAGAAGATCCACACCGGTGAGAAGCCTCACGAATGTAAGGAGTGT
GGGAAGGCCTTTCGCTGGGGTTCGAGCCTCGTTAAGCACGAGAGGATACATACGGGCGAGAAGCCGTACA
AGTGCACAGAATGTGGGAAGGCCTTCAATTGTGGCTATCACCTCACTCAGCACGAGAGAATCCACACAGG
CGAAACCCCGTATAAATGTAAGGAGTGTGGGAAGGCTTTCATTTATGGATCGAGCCTCGTGAAACATGAG
AGAATTCATACCGGGGTGAAACCCTATGGGTGTACAGAATGTGGGAAGAGCTTTAGTCACGGCCATCAGC
TTACACAACATCAGAAAACGCACAGTGGGGCGAAATCCTACGAATGTAAGGAGTGCGGGAAGGCATGTAA
CCACCTAAACCATCTCCGAGAACATCAGAGGATCCACAACAGTTAGTAATGAACTAGTCCGTAACTTGAA
AGTATTTCGATTTCTTGGCTTTATATATCTTGTGGAAAGGACGACCAGGGCTCCCATGTATGGTTGGTAC
GCGTTAAGTCGACAATCAACCTCTGGATTACAAAATTTGTGAAAGATTGACTGGTATTCTTAACTATGTT
GCTCCTTTTACGCTATGTGGATACGCTGCTTTAATGCCTTTGTATCATGCTATTGCTTCCCGTATGGCTT
TCATTTTCTCCTCCTTGTATAAATCCTGGTTGCTGTCTCTTTATGAGGAGTTGTGGCCCGTTGTCAGGCA
ACGTGGCGTGGTGTGCACTGTGTTTGCTGACGCAACCCCCACTGGTTGGGGCATTGCCACCACCTGTCAG
CTCCTTTCCGGGACTTTCGCTTTCCCCCTCCCTATTGCCACGGCGGAACTCATCGCCGCCTGCCTTGCCC
GCTGCTGGACAGGGGCTCGGCTGTTGGGCACTGACAATTCCGTGGTGTTGTCGGGGAAATCATCGTCCTT
TCCTTGGCTGCTCGCCTGTGTTGCCACCTGGATTCTGCGCGGGACGTCCTTCTGCTACGTCCCTTCGGCC
CTCAATCCAGCGGACCTTCCTTCCCGCGGCCTGCTGCCGGCTCTGCGGCCTCTTCCGCGTCTTCGCCTTC
GCCCTCAGACGAGTCGGATCTCCCTTTGGGCCGCCTCCCCGCGTCGACTTTAAGACCAATGACTTACAAG
GCAGCTGTAGATCTTAGCCACTTTTTAAAAGAAAAGGGGGGACTGGAAGGGCTAATTCACTCCCAACGAA
GACAAGATCTGCTTTTTGCTTGTACTGGGTCTCTCTGGTTAGACCAGATCTGAGCCTGGGAGCTCTCTGG
CTAACTAGGGAACCCACTGCTTAAGCCTCAATAAAGCTTGCCTTGAGTGCTTCAAGTAGTGTGTGCCCGT
CTGTTGTGTGACTCTGGTAACTAGAGATCCCTCAGACCCTTTTAGTCAGTGTGGAAAATCTCTAGCAGTA
CGTATAGTAGTTCATGTCATCTTATTATTCAGTATTTATAACTTGCAAAGAAATGAATATCAGAGAGTGA
GAGGAACTTGTTTATTGCAGCTTATAATGGTTACAAATAAAGCAATAGCATCACAAATTTCACAAATAAA
GCATTTTTTTCACTGCATTCTAGTTGTGGTTTGTCCAAACTCATCAATGTATCTTATCATGTCTGGCTCT
AGCTATCCCGCCCCTAACTCCGCCCATCCCGCCCCTAACTCCGCCCAGTTCCGCCCATTCTCCGCCCCAT
GGCTGACTAATTTTTTTTATTTATGCAGAGGCCGAGGCCGCCTCGGCCTCTGAGCTATTCCAGAAGTAGT
GAGGAGGCTTTTTTGGAGGCCTAGGGACGTACCCAATTCGCCCTATAGTGAGTCGTATTACGCGCGCTCA
CTGGCCGTCGTTTTACAACGTCGTGACTGGGAAAACCCTGGCGTTACCCAACTTAATCGCCTTGCAGCAC
ATCCCCCTTTCGCCAGCTGGCGTAATAGCGAAGAGGCCCGCACCGATCGCCCTTCCCAACAGTTGCGCAG
CCTGAATGGCGAATGGG
[124 nt withheld, positions 7088-7211]
C
[91 nt withheld, positions 7213-7303]
A
[49 nt withheld, positions 7305-7353]
CCTTTGACGTTGGAGTCCACGTTCTTT
[37 nt withheld, positions 7381-7417]
ACCCTATCTCGGTCTATTCTTTTGATTTATAAGGGATTTTGCCGATTTCGGCCTATTGGTTAAAAAATGA
GCTGATTTAACAAAAATTTAACGCGAATTTTAACAAAATATTAACGCTTACAATTTAGGTGGCACTTTTC
GGGGAAATGTGCGCGGAACCCCTATTTGTTTATTTTTCTAAATACATTCAAATATGTATCCGCTCATGAG
ACAATAACCCTGATAAATGCTTCAATAATATTGAAAAAGGAAGAGTATGAGTATTCAACATTTCCGTGTC
GCCCTTATTCCCTTTTTTGCGGCATTTTGCCTTCCTGTTTTTGCTCACCCAGAAACGCTGGTGAAAGTAA
AAGATGCTGAAGATCAGTTGGGTGCACGAGTGGGTTACATCGAACTGGATCTCAACAGCGGTAAGATCCT
TGAGAGTTTTCGCCCCGAAGAACGTTTTCCAATGATGAGCACTTTTAAAGTTCTGCTATGTGGCGCGGTA
TTATCCCGTATTGACGCCGGGCAAGAGCAACTCGGTCGCCGCATACACTATTCTCAGAATGACTTGGTTG
AGTACTCACCAGTCACAGAAAAGCATCTTACGGATGGCATGACAGTAAGAGAATTATGCAGTGCTGCCAT
AACCATGAGTGATAACACTGCGGCCAACTTACTTCTGACAACGATCGGAGGACCGAAGGAGCTAACCGCT
TTTTTGCACAACATGGGGGATCATGTAACTCGCCTTGATCGTTGGGAACCGGAGCTGAATGAAGCCATAC
CAAACGACGAGCGTGACACCACGATGCCTGTAGCAATGGCAACAACGTTGCGCAAACTATTAACTGGCGA
ACTACTTACTCTAGCTTCCCGGCAACAATTAATAGACTGGATGGAGGCGGATAAAGTTGCAGGACCACTT
CTGCGCTCGGCCCTTCCGGCTGGCTGGTTTATTGCTGATAAATCTGGAGCCGGTGAGCGTGGGTCTCGCG
GTATCATTGCAGCACTGGGGCCAGATGGTAAGCCCTCCCGTATCGTAGTTATCTACACGACGGGGAGTCA
GGCAACTATGGATGAACGAAATAGACAGATCGCTGAGATAGGTGCCTCACTGATTAAGCATTGGTAACTG
TCAGACCAAGTTTACTCATATATACTTTAGATTGATTTAAAACTTCATTTTTAATTTAAAAGGATCTAGG
TGAAGATCCTTTTTGATAATCTCATGACCAAAATCCCTTAACGTGAGTTTTCGTTCCACTGAGCGTCAGA
CCCCGTAGAAAAGATCAAAGGATCTTCTTGAGATCCTTTTTTTCTGCGCGTAATCTGCTGCTTGCAAACA
AAAAAACCACCGCTACCAGCGGTGGTTTGTTTGCCGGATCAAGAGCTACCAACTCTTTTTCCGAAGGTAA
CTGGCTTCAGCAGAGCGCAGATACCAAATACTGTTCTTCTAGTGTAGCCGTAGTTAGGCCACCACTTCAA
GAACTCTGTAGCACCGCCTACATACCTCGCTCTGCTAATCCTGTTACCAGTGGCTGCTGCCAGTGGCGAT
AAGTCGTGTCTTACCGGGTTGGACTCAAGACGATAGTTACCGGATAAGGCGCAGCGGTCGGGCTGAACGG
GGGGTTCGTGCACACAGCCCAGCTTGGAGCGAACGACCTACACCGAACTGAGATACCTACAGCGTGAGCT
ATGAGAAAGCGCCACGCTTCCCGAAGGGAGAAAGGCGGACAGGTATCCGGTAAGCGGCAGGGTCGGAACA
GGAGAGCGCACGAGGGAGCTTCCAGGGGGAAACGCCTGGTATCTTTATAGTCCTGTCGGGTTTCGCCACC
TCTGACTTGAGCGTCGATTTTTGTGATGCTCGTCAGGGGGGCGGAGCCTATGGAAAAACGCCAGCAACGC
GGCCTTTTTACGGTTCCTGGCCTTTTGCTGGCCTTTTGCTCACATGTTCTTTCCTGCGTTATCCCCTGAT
TCTGTGGATAACCGTATTACCGCCTTTGAGTGAGCTGATACCGCTCGCCGCAGCCGAACGACCGAGCGCA
GCGAGTCAGTGAGCGAGGAAGCGGAAGAGCGCCCAATACGCAAACCGCCTCTCCCCGCGCGTTGGCCGAT
TCATTAATGCAGCTGGCACGACAGGTTTCCCGACTGGAAAGCGGGCAGTGAGCGCAACGCAATTAATGTG
AGTTAGCTCACTCATTAGGCACCCCAGGCTTTACACTTTATGCTTCCGGCTCGTATGTTGTGTGGAATTG
TGAGCGGATAACAATTTCACACAGGAAACAGCTATGACCATGATTACGCCAAGCGCGCAATTAACCCTCA
CTAAAGGGAACAAAAGCTGGAGCTGCAAGC
Features (pLannotate 1.2.2; 32 found; start..end, strand, type, name):
      5..231     +  promoter       RSV promoter: Rous sarcoma virus enhancer/promoter
    232..412     +  LTR            5' LTR (truncated): truncated 5' long terminal repeat (LTR) from HIV-1
    459..584     +  misc_feature   HIV-1 Ψ: packaging signal of human immunodeficiency virus type 1
    568..931     +  CDS            HIV-1 gag (fragment): gag protein from human immunodeficiency virus 1; gag
   1077..1310    +  misc_feature   RRE: The Rev response element (RRE) of HIV-1 allows for Rev-dependent mRNA export from the nucleus to the cytoplasm.
   1687..1713    +  CDS            Rev (fragment): human immunodeficiency virus 1 (HIV-1) Rev protein; rev; enhances nuclear export of unspliced and incompletely spliced viral mRNAs
   1720..1743    +  promoter       SV40 promoter (fragment): SV40 early promoter
   1744..1815    +  promoter       SV40 promoter (fragment): SV40 enhancer and early promoter
   1839..1974    +  rep_origin     SV40 ori: SV40 origin of replication
   2020..2616    +  CDS            PuroR (fragment): puromycin N-acetyltransferase; pac from Streptomyces; confers resistance to puromycin
   2665..2782    +  misc_feature   cPPT/CTS: central polypurine tract and central termination sequence of HIV-1
   2847..2913    +  CDS            small t antigen (fragment): SV40 (simian virus 40) small t antigen
   2920..4098    +  promoter       EF-1α promoter: strong constitutive promoter for human elongation factor EF-1α
   4115..4579    +  CDS            ZNF331 (fragment): ZN331_HUMAN - Also known as RITA, ZNF361, ZNF463. Experimental evidence at protein level: Swiss-Prot protein existence level 1. May be involved in transcriptional regulation. May play a role in spermatogenesis. From Homo sapiens (Human).
   4739..4755    +  CDS            CCR5TC (fragment): zinc-finger domain from the CCR5-224 (+) zinc-finger nuclease that recognizes the left half-site target sequence in the human CCR5 gene (Perez et al., 2008; Gross et al., 2013)
   5519..5572    +  promoter       U6 promoter (fragment): RNA polymerase III promoter for human U6 snRNA
   5614..6202    +  misc_feature   WPRE: woodchuck hepatitis virus posttranscriptional regulatory element
   6253..6272    +  misc_feature   cPPT/CTS (fragment): central polypurine tract and central termination sequence of HIV-1
   6274..6507    +  LTR            3' LTR (ΔU3): self-inactivating 3' long terminal repeat (LTR) from HIV-1
   6585..6706    +  polyA_signal   SV40 poly(A) signal: SV40 polyadenylation signal
   6746..6881    +  rep_origin     SV40 ori: SV40 origin of replication
   6902..6920    -  promoter       T7 promoter: promoter for bacteriophage T7 RNA polymerase
   6928..7083    +  CDS            lacZα (fragment): LacZα fragment of β-galactosidase; lacZ fragment
   7088..7516    +  rep_origin     f1 ori (sequence partly withheld): f1 bacteriophage origin of replication; arrow indicates direction of (+) strand synthesis
   7569..7673    +  promoter       AmpR promoter: bla
   7674..8534    +  CDS            AmpR: β-lactamase; bla; confers resistance to ampicillin, carbenicillin, and related antibiotics
   8705..9293    +  rep_origin     ori: high-copy-number ColE1/pMB1/pBR322/pUC origin of replication
   9476..9568    +  CDS            lacI (fragment): lac repressor; lacI; The lac repressor binds to the lac operator to inhibit transcription in E. coli. This inhibition can be relieved by adding lactose or isopropyl-β-D-thiogalactopyranoside (IPTG).
   9581..9602    +  protein_bind   CAP binding site: CAP binding activates transcription in the presence of cAMP. E. coli catabolite activator protein
   9617..9647    +  promoter       lac promoter: promoter for the E. coli lac operon
   9655..9671    +  protein_bind   lac operator: The lac repressor binds to the lac operator to inhibit transcription in E. coli. This inhibition can be relieved by adding lactose or isopropyl-β-D-thiogalactopyranoside (IPTG). lac repressor encoded by lacI
   9716..9734    +  promoter       T3 promoter: promoter for bacteriophage T3 RNA polymerase
