[The description below was written by a language model from this plasmid's Addgene catalogue record and pLannotate feature annotations shown in this document.]
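Description:
TFORF0334 is a third-generation-style, self-inactivating lentiviral expression plasmid built on the pLX_TRC317 backbone and carrying the human zinc-finger transcription factor ZNF331 (also known as RITA, ZNF361 or ZNF463). It belongs to a barcoded transcription factor ORF collection: each clone pairs a synthesized ORF with a unique 24-bp barcode, so that the factor delivered to a cell can be identified by sequencing in pooled overexpression screens, such as those probing directed differentiation. In bacteria the plasmid is maintained by a high-copy ColE1/pUC-type origin and ampicillin resistance. An f1 origin and remnants of a lac/T7/T3 cloning region are also present. The depositor notes that recombination can occur and that not every plasmid in the collection was fully sequence-verified.

The viral genome is transcribed from an RSV promoter fused to a truncated HIV-1 5' LTR. This is followed by the Ψ packaging signal with a partial gag sequence, the RRE for Rev-dependent nuclear export, and a cPPT/CTS element that aids nuclear import. It ends in a ΔU3 3' LTR, which inactivates LTR promoter activity after integration, and an SV40 polyadenylation signal lies downstream. Two expression units sit inside the genome. An SV40 early promoter drives puromycin N-acetyltransferase for selection of transduced mammalian cells, and the EF-1α promoter drives the ZNF331 ORF, with a WPRE downstream to enhance transcript stability and expression. The automated annotation labels only the first part of the roughly 1.5 kb insert as ZNF331. Small hits within or just after the insert region (a zinc-finger domain fragment and a U6 promoter fragment) are probably similarity matches rather than functional parts. The barcode itself is not annotated in the feature table.
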