Addgene plasmid #143018: TFORF0334
Purpose: Lentiviral vector for overexpressing transcription factor ORFs with unique 24-bp barcodes. Barcodes facilitate identification of transcription factors in pooled screens.
Depositing lab: Feng Zhang. Depositing organization: Broad Institute. Publication: A transcription factor atlas of directed differentiation. Joung J, Ma S, Tay T, Geiger-Schuller KR, Kirchgatterer PC, Verdine VK, Guo B, Arias-Garcia MA, Allen WE, Singh A, Kuksenko O, Abudayyeh OO, Gootenberg JS, Fu Z, Macrae RK, Buenrostro JD, Regev A, Zhang F. Cell. 2023 Jan 5;186(1):209-229.e26. doi: 10.1016/j.cell.2022.11.026. PubMed 36608654.
Backbone
  Vector backbone: pLX_TRC317
  Backbone manufacturer: Broad Institute Genetic Perturbation Platform
  Backbone size w/o insert (bp): 8264
  Vector type: Mammalian Expression, Lentiviral
  Selectable markers: Puromycin
Growth in bacteria
  Bacterial resistance: Ampicillin, 100 μg/mL
  Growth temperature: 37°C
  Growth strain: NEB Stable
  Copy number: High Copy
Gene/Insert
  Gene/Insert name: ZNF331
  Species: H. sapiens (human)
  Insert size (bp): 1493
  Entrez Gene: ZNF331 (a.k.a. RITA, ZNF361, ZNF463)
  Promoter: EF1a
  Cloning method: Unknown
  Sequencing primers: 5′ GGGTGGAGACTGAAGTTAGGCCAG; 3′ CACATAGCGTAAAAGGAGCAACATAG
Terms and licenses: Academic/Nonprofit Terms; Industry Terms: Not Available to Industry
Depositor comments: XM_017026937,XM_017026936,XM_011527078,XM_011527076,NM_001317120,NM_018555,XM_017026939,XM_017026938,NM_001317114,NM_001317113,NM_001079906,NM_001317115,NM_001253799,NM_001253798,XM_017026940,NM_001253800,NM_001253801,NM_001317117,NM_001317116,NM_001317118,NM_001317121,NM_001317119,NM_001079907,ENST00000253144,ENST00000511593,ENST00000449416,ENST00000411977,ENST00000511154,ENST00000513999,ENST00000512387 . The transcription factor ORF portion of this plasmid was synthesized by Genewiz. Please test multiple small colonies in case of plasmid recombination. To make this collection available in a timely manner, a portion of this collection was not fully sequenced by Addgene. If an Addgene verified full plasmid sequence is not available, please contact us prior to placing an order to request the full sequence.
How to cite: TFORF0334 was a gift from Feng Zhang (Addgene plasmid # 143018 ; http://n2t.net/addgene:143018 ; RRID:Addgene_143018)
