>Addgene plasmid #143018 | TFORF0334 | depositor partial sequence | sequence record 281192 | Insert
ACCGCCACCATGGCCCAGGGTTTGGTGACGTTCGCCGACGTAGCCATAGACTTTTCTCAGGAGGAGTGGG
CCTGTCTGAACTCTGCTCAGAGGGACCTGTACTGGGACGTGATGCTGGAGAACTACAGTAACTTGGTCTC
ACTGGATTTGGAGTCAGCATATGAAAATAAGAGTTTACCTACAGAAAAAAACATTCATGAAATAAGGGCT
TCCAAAAGGAATTCAGATAGAAGAAGTAAATCCCTTGGCCGTAACTGGATATGTGAAGGTACGCTTGAAA
GACCACAGCGCTCCAGAGGGAGGTATGTCAATCAGATGATCATCAATTATGTCAAAAGACCTGCTACTAG
AGAAGGCACCCCTCCTAGAACACATCAGAGACATCATAAGGAGAATTCCTTTGAATGTAAGGACTGTGGG
AAGGCCTTTAGTCGTGGCTATCAACTTAGTCAACATCAGAAAATCCATACTGGTGAGAAACCTTATGAAT
GTAAAGAATGTAAGAAGGCCTTCCGTTGGGGCAATCAGCTTACTCAACATCAAAAAATTCATACTGGGGA
GAAGCCCTACGAATGTAAAGACTGTGGGAAGGCTTTTCGATGGGGCTCAAGCCTCGTTATTCATAAGAGG
ATTCATACTGGTGAAAAACCCTATGAATGTAAAGACTGTGGAAAGGCCTTTCGGCGTGGTGATGAGCTCA
CTCAGCACCAGAGATTCCACACTGGGGAGAAAGACTACGAATGCAAAGACTGTGGGAAGACCTTTAGCCG
TGTGTATAAACTTATTCAGCACAAGAGAATTCATAGTGGGGAGAAGCCTTACGAGTGTAAAGACTGTGGG
AAGGCTTTTATTTGTGGTTCAAGCCTCATTCAGCATAAAAGAATTCACACAGGTGAGAAACCCTATGAAT
GTCAAGAATGTGGGAAGGCCTTTACTCGAGTCAATTACCTTACTCAGCATCAGAAGATCCACACCGGTGA
GAAGCCTCACGAATGTAAGGAGTGTGGGAAGGCCTTTCGCTGGGGTTCGAGCCTCGTTAAGCACGAGAGG
ATACATACGGGCGAGAAGCCGTACAAGTGCACAGAATGTGGGAAGGCCTTCAATTGTGGCTATCACCTCA
CTCAGCACGAGAGAATCCACACAGGCGAAACCCCGTATAAATGTAAGGAGTGTGGGAAGGCTTTCATTTA
TGGATCGAGCCTCGTGAAACATGAGAGAATTCATACCGGGGTGAAACCCTATGGGTGTACAGAATGTGGG
AAGAGCTTTAGTCACGGCCATCAGCTTACACAACATCAGAAAACGCACAGTGGGGCGAAATCCTACGAAT
GTAAGGAGTGCGGGAAGGCATGTAACCACCTAAACCATCTCCGAGAACATCAGAGGATCCACAACAGTTA
GTAATGAACTAGTCCGTAACTTGAAAGTATTTCGATTTCTTGGCTTTATATATCTTGTGGAAAGGACGAC
CAGGGCTCCCATGTATGGTTGGT
