>Addgene plasmid #143018 | TFORF0334 | depositor partial sequence | sequence record 281193 | Barcode
CCAGGGCTCCCATGTATGGTTGGT
